>Addgene plasmid #184556 | pLV hU6-sgKRAS hUbC-dCas9-KRAB-T2a-GFP1 | addgene full sequence | sequence record 366314 | Addgene NGS Result
CCAGCTGCATTAATGAATCGGCCAACGCGCGGGGAGAGGCGGTTTGCGTATTGGGCGCTCTTCCGCTTCC
TCGCTCACTGACTCGCTGCGCTCGGTCGTTCGGCTGCGGCGAGCGGTATCAGCTCACTCAAAGGCGGTAA
TACGGTTATCCACAGAATCAGGGGATAACGCAGGAAAGAACATGTGAGCAAAAGGCCAGCAAAAGGCCAG
GAACCGTAAAAAGGCCGCGTTGCTGGCGTTTTTCCATAGGCTCCGCCCCCCTGACGAGCATCACAAAAAT
CGACGCTCAAGTCAGAGGTGGCGAAACCCGACAGGACTATAAAGATACCAGGCGTTTCCCCCTGGAAGCT
CCCTCGTGCGCTCTCCTGTTCCGACCCTGCCGCTTACCGGATACCTGTCCGCCTTTCTCCCTTCGGGAAG
CGTGGCGCTTTCTCATAGCTCACGCTGTAGGTATCTCAGTTCGGTGTAGGTCGTTCGCTCCAAGCTGGGC
TGTGTGCACGAACCCCCCGTTCAGCCCGACCGCTGCGCCTTATCCGGTAACTATCGTCTTGAGTCCAACC
CGGTAAGACACGACTTATCGCCACTGGCAGCAGCCACTGGTAACAGGATTAGCAGAGCGAGGTATGTAGG
CGGTGCTACAGAGTTCTTGAAGTGGTGGCCTAACTACGGCTACACTAGAAGAACAGTATTTGGTATCTGC
GCTCTGCTGAAGCCAGTTACCTTCGGAAAAAGAGTTGGTAGCTCTTGATCCGGCAAACAAACCACCGCTG
GTAGCGGTGGTTTTTTTGTTTGCAAGCAGCAGATTACGCGCAGAAAAAAAGGATCTCAAGAAGATCCTTT
GATCTTTTCTACGGGGTCTGACGCTCAGTGGAACGAAAACTCACGTTAAGGGATTTTGGTCATGAGATTA
TCAAAAAGGATCTTCACCTAGATCCTTTTAAATTAAAAATGAAGTTTTAAATCAATCTAAAGTATATATG
AGTAAACTTGGTCTGACAGTTACCAATGCTTAATCAGTGAGGCACCTATCTCAGCGATCTGTCTATTTCG
TTCATCCATAGTTGCCTGACTCCCCGTCGTGTAGATAACTACGATACGGGAGGGCTTACCATCTGGCCCC
AGTGCTGCAATGATACCGCGAGACCCACGCTCACCGGCTCCAGATTTATCAGCAATAAACCAGCCAGCCG
GAAGGGCCGAGCGCAGAAGTGGTCCTGCAACTTTATCCGCCTCCATCCAGTCTATTAATTGTTGCCGGGA
AGCTAGAGTAAGTAGTTCGCCAGTTAATAGTTTGCGCAACGTTGTTGCCATTGCTACAGGCATCGTGGTG
TCACGCTCGTCGTTTGGTATGGCTTCATTCAGCTCCGGTTCCCAACGATCAAGGCGAGTTACATGATCCC
CCATGTTGTGCAAAAAAGCGGTTAGCTCCTTCGGTCCTCCGATCGTTGTCAGAAGTAAGTTGGCCGCAGT
GTTATCACTCATGGTTATGGCAGCACTGCATAATTCTCTTACTGTCATGCCATCCGTAAGATGCTTTTCT
GTGACTGGTGAGTACTCAACCAAGTCATTCTGAGAATAGTGTATGCGGCGACCGAGTTGCTCTTGCCCGG
CGTCAATACGGGATAATACCGCGCCACATAGCAGAACTTTAAAAGTGCTCATCATTGGAAAACGTTCTTC
GGGGCGAAAACTCTCAAGGATCTTACCGCTGTTGAGATCCAGTTCGATGTAACCCACTCGTGCACCCAAC
TGATCTTCAGCATCTTTTACTTTCACCAGCGTTTCTGGGTGAGCAAAAACAGGAAGGCAAAATGCCGCAA
AAAAGGGAATAAGGGCGACACGGAAATGTTGAATACTCATACTCTTCCTTTTTCAATATTATTGAAGCAT
TTATCAGGGTTATTGTCTCATGAGCGGATACATATTTGAATGTATTTAGAAAAATAAACAAATAGGGGTT
CCGCGCACATTTCCCCGAAAAGTGCCACCTGACGTCGACGGATCGGGAGATCTCCCGATCCCCTATGGTG
CACTCTCAGTACAATCTGCTCTGATGCCGCATAGTTAAGCCAGTATCTGCTCCCTGCTTGTGTGTTGGAG
GTCGCTGAGTAGTGCGCGAGCAAAATTTAAGCTACAACAAGGCAAGGCTTGACCGACAATTGCATGAAGA
ATCTGCTTAGGGTTAGGCGTTTTGCGCTGCTTCGCGATGTACGGGCCAGATATACGCGTTGACATTGATT
ATTGACTAGTTATTAATAGTAATCAATTACGGGGTCATTAGTTCATAGCCCATATATGGAGTTCCGCGTT
ACATAACTTACGGTAAATGGCCCGCCTGGCTGACCGCCCAACGACCCCCGCCCATTGACGTCAATAATGA
CGTATGTTCCCATAGTAACGCCAATAGGGACTTTCCATTGACGTCAATGGGTGGAGTATTTACGGTAAAC
TGCCCACTTGGCAGTACATCAAGTGTATCATATGCCAAGTACGCCCCCTATTGACGTCAATGACGGTAAA
TGGCCCGCCTGGCATTATGCCCAGTACATGACCTTATGGGACTTTCCTACTTGGCAGTACATCTACGTAT
TAGTCATCGCTATTACCATGGTGATGCGGTTTTGGCAGTACATCAATGGGCGTGGATAGCGGTTTGACTC
ACGGGGATTTCCAAGTCTCCACCCCATTGACGTCAATGGGAGTTTGTTTTGGCACCAAAATCAACGGGAC
TTTCCAAAATGTCGTAACAACTCCGCCCCATTGACGCAAATGGGCGGTAGGCGTGTACGGTGGGAGGTCT
ATATAAGCAGCGCGTTTTGCCTGTACTGGGTCTCTCTGGTTAGACCAGATCTGAGCCTGGGAGCTCTCTG
GCTAACTAGGGAACCCACTGCTTAAGCCTCAATAAAGCTTGCCTTGAGTGCTTCAAGTAGTGTGTGCCCG
TCTGTTGTGTGACTCTGGTAACTAGAGATCCCTCAGACCCTTTTAGTCAGTGTGGAAAATCTCTAGCAGT
GGCGCCCGAACAGGGACTTGAAAGCGAAAGGGAAACCAGAGGAGCTCTCTCGACGCAGGACTCGGCTTGC
TGAAGCGCGCACGGCAAGAGGCGAGGGGCGGCGACTGGTGAGTACGCCAAAAATTTTGACTAGCGGAGGC
TAGAAGGAGAGAGATGGGTGCGAGAGCGTCAGTATTAAGCGGGGGAGAATTAGATCGCGATGGGAAAAAA
TTCGGTTAAGGCCAGGGGGAAAGAAAAAATATAAATTAAAACATATAGTATGGGCAAGCAGGGAGCTAGA
ACGATTCGCAGTTAATCCTGGCCTGTTAGAAACATCAGAAGGCTGTAGACAAATACTGGGACAGCTACAA
CCATCCCTTCAGACAGGATCAGAAGAACTTAGATCATTATATAATACAGTAGCAACCCTCTATTGTGTGC
ATCAAAGGATAGAGATAAAAGACACCAAGGAAGCTTTAGACAAGATAGAGGAAGAGCAAAACAAAAGTAA
GACCACCGCACAGCAAGCGGCCGCTGATCTTCAGACCTGGAGGAGGAGATATGAGGGACAATTGGAGAAG
TGAATTATATAAATATAAAGTAGTAAAAATTGAACCATTAGGAGTAGCACCCACCAAGGCAAAGAGAAGA
GTGGTGCAGAGAGAAAAAAGAGCAGTGGGAATAGGAGCTTTGTTCCTTGGGTTCTTGGGAGCAGCAGGAA
GCACTATGGGCGCAGCGTCAATGACGCTGACGGTACAGGCCAGACAATTATTGTCTGGTATAGTGCAGCA
GCAGAACAATTTGCTGAGGGCTATTGAGGCGCAACAGCATCTGTTGCAACTCACAGTCTGGGGCATCAAG
CAGCTCCAGGCAAGAATCCTGGCTGTGGAAAGATACCTAAAGGATCAACAGCTCCTGGGGATTTGGGGTT
GCTCTGGAAAACTCATTTGCACCACTGCTGTGCCTTGGAATGCTAGTTGGAGTAATAAATCTCTGGAACA
GATTTGGAATCACACGACCTGGATGGAGTGGGACAGAGAAATTAACAATTACACAAGCTTAATACACTCC
TTAATTGAAGAATCGCAAAACCAGCAAGAAAAGAATGAACAAGAATTATTGGAATTAGATAAATGGGCAA
GTTTGTGGAATTGGTTTAACATAACAAATTGGCTGTGGTATATAAAATTATTCATAATGATAGTAGGAGG
CTTGGTAGGTTTAAGAATAGTTTTTGCTGTACTTTCTATAGTGAATAGAGTTAGGCAGGGATATTCACCA
TTATCGTTTCAGACCCACCTCCCAACCCCGAGGGGACCCGACAGGCCCGAAGGAATAGAAGAAGAAGGTG
GAGAGAGAGACAGAGACAGATCCATTCGATTAGTGAACGGATCGGCACTGCGTGCGCCAATTCTGCAGAC
AAATGGCAGTATTCATCCACAATTTTAAAAGAAAAGGGGGGATTGGGGGGTACAGTGCAGGGGAAAGAAT
AGTAGACATAATAGCAACAGACATACAAACTAAAGAATTACAAAAACAAATTACAAAAATTCAAAATTTT
CGGGTTTATTACAGGGACAGCAGAGATCCAGTTTGGTTAATTAATAACTTCGTATAGCATACATTATACG
AAGTTATTAAAAAAAAAGCACCGACTCGGTGCCACTTTTTCAAGTTGATAACGGACTAGCCTTATTTTAA
CTTGCTATTTCTAGCTCTAAAACCAGCGCTGCCGCCTCAGCCGGGTGTTTCGTCCTTTCCACAAGATATA
TAAAGCCAAGAAATCGAAATACTTTCAAGTTACGGTAAGCATATGATAGTCCATTTTAAAACATAATTTT
AAAACTGCAAACTACCCAAGAAATTATTACTTTCTACGTCACGTATTTTGTACTAATATCTTTGTGTTTA
CAGTCAAATTAATTCCAATTATCTCTCTAACAGCCTTGTATCGTATATGCAAATATGAAGGAATCATGGG
AAATAGGCCCTCTTAATTAATTAACCCGTGTCGGCTCCAGATCTGGCCTCCGCGCCGGGTTTTGGCGCCT
CCCGCGGGCGCCCCCCTCCTCACGGCGAGCGCTGCCACGTCAGACGAAGGGCGCAGCGAGCGTCCTGATC
CTTCCGCCCGGACGCTCAGGACAGCGGCCCGCTGCTCATAAGACTCGGCCTTAGAACCCCAGTATCAGCA
GAAGGACATTTTAGGACGGGACTTGGGTGACTCTAGGGCACTGGTTTTCTTTCCAGAGAGCGGAACAGGC
GAGGAAAAGTAGTCCCTTCTCGGCGATTCTGCGGAGGGATCTCCGTGGGGCGGTGAACGCCGATGATTAT
ATAAGGACGCGCCGGGTGTGGCACAGCTAGTTCCGTCGCAGCCGGGATTTGGGTCGCGGTTCTTGTTTGT
GGATCGCTGTGATCGTCACTTGGTGAGTAGCGGGCTGCTGGGCTGGCCGGGGCTTTCGTGGCCGCCGGGC
CGCTCGGTGGGACGGAAGCGTGTGGAGAGACCGCCAAGGGCTGTAGTCTGGGTCCGCGAGCAAGGTTGCC
CTGAACTGGGGGTTGGGGGGAGCGCAGCAAAATGGCGGCTGTTCCCGAGTCTTGAATGGAAGACGCTTGT
GAGGCGGGCTGTGAGGTCGTTGAAACAAGGTGGGGGGCATGGTGGGCGGCAAGAACCCAAGGTCTTGAGG
CCTTCGCTAATGCGGGAAAGCTCTTATTCGGGTGAGATGGGCTGGGGCACCATCTGGGGACCCTGACGTG
AAGTTTGTCACTGACTGGAGAACTCGGTTTGTCGTCTGTTGCGGGGGCGGCAGTTATGGCGGTGCCGTTG
GGCAGTGCACCCGTACCTTTGGGAGCGCGCGCCCTCGTCGTGTCGTGACGTCACCCGTTCTGTTGGCTTA
TAATGCAGGGTGGGGCCACCTGCCGGTAGGTGTGCGGTAGGCTTTTCTCCGTCGCAGGACGCAGGGTTCG
GGCCTAGGGTAGGCTCTCCTGAATCGACAGGCGCCGGACCTCTGGTGAGGGGAGGGATAAGTGAGGCGTC
AGTTTCTTTGGTCGGTTTTATGTACCTATCTTCTTAAGTAGCTGAAGCTCCGGTTTTGAACTATGCGCTC
GGGGTTGGCGAGTGTGTTTTGTGAAGTTTTTTAGGCACCTTTTGAAATGTAATCATTTGGGTCAATATGT
AATTTTCAGTGTTAGACTAGTAAATTGTCCGCTAAATTCTGGCCGTTTTTGGCTTTTTTGTTAGACGAAG
CTTGGGCTGCAGGTCGACTCTAGAGCCACCATGGACTACAAAGACCATGACGGTGATTATAAAGATCATG
ACATCGATTACAAGGATGACGATGACAAGATGGCCCCCAAGAAGAAGAGGAAGGTGGGCCGCGGAATGGA
CAAGAAGTACTCCATTGGGCTCGCCATCGGCACAAACAGCGTCGGCTGGGCCGTCATTACGGACGAGTAC
AAGGTGCCGAGCAAAAAATTCAAAGTTCTGGGCAATACCGATCGCCACAGCATAAAGAAGAACCTCATTG
GCGCCCTCCTGTTCGACTCCGGGGAAACCGCCGAAGCCACGCGGCTCAAAAGAACAGCACGGCGCAGATA
TACCCGCAGAAAGAATCGGATCTGCTACCTGCAGGAGATCTTTAGTAATGAGATGGCTAAGGTGGATGAC
TCTTTCTTCCATAGGCTGGAGGAGTCCTTTTTGGTGGAGGAGGATAAAAAGCACGAGCGCCACCCAATCT
TTGGCAATATCGTGGACGAGGTGGCGTACCATGAAAAGTACCCAACCATATATCATCTGAGGAAGAAGCT
TGTAGACAGTACTGATAAGGCTGACTTGCGGTTGATCTATCTCGCGCTGGCGCATATGATCAAATTTCGG
GGACACTTCCTCATCGAGGGGGACCTGAACCCAGACAACAGCGATGTCGACAAACTCTTTATCCAACTGG
TTCAGACTTACAATCAGCTTTTCGAAGAGAACCCGATCAACGCATCCGGAGTTGACGCCAAAGCAATCCT
GAGCGCTAGGCTGTCCAAATCCCGGCGGCTCGAAAACCTCATCGCACAGCTCCCTGGGGAGAAGAAGAAC
GGCCTGTTTGGTAATCTTATCGCCCTGTCACTCGGGCTGACCCCCAACTTTAAATCTAACTTCGACCTGG
CCGAAGATGCCAAGCTTCAACTGAGCAAAGACACCTACGATGATGATCTCGACAATCTGCTGGCCCAGAT
CGGCGACCAGTACGCAGACCTTTTTTTGGCGGCAAAGAACCTGTCAGACGCCATTCTGCTGAGTGATATT
CTGCGAGTGAACACGGAGATCACCAAAGCTCCGCTGAGCGCTAGTATGATCAAGCGCTATGATGAGCACC
ACCAAGACTTGACTTTGCTGAAGGCCCTTGTCAGACAGCAACTGCCTGAGAAGTACAAGGAAATTTTCTT
CGATCAGTCTAAAAATGGCTACGCCGGATACATTGACGGCGGAGCAAGCCAGGAGGAATTTTACAAATTT
ATTAAGCCCATCTTGGAAAAAATGGACGGCACCGAGGAGCTGCTGGTAAAGCTTAACAGAGAAGATCTGT
TGCGCAAACAGCGCACTTTCGACAATGGAAGCATCCCCCACCAGATTCACCTGGGCGAACTGCACGCTAT
CCTCAGGCGGCAAGAGGATTTCTACCCCTTTTTGAAAGATAACAGGGAAAAGATTGAGAAAATCCTCACA
TTTCGGATACCCTACTATGTAGGCCCCCTCGCCCGGGGAAATTCCAGATTCGCGTGGATGACTCGCAAAT
CAGAAGAGACCATCACTCCCTGGAACTTCGAGGAAGTCGTGGATAAGGGGGCCTCTGCCCAGTCCTTCAT
CGAAAGGATGACTAACTTTGATAAAAATCTGCCTAACGAAAAGGTGCTTCCTAAACACTCTCTGCTGTAC
GAGTACTTCACAGTTTATAACGAGCTCACCAAGGTCAAATACGTCACAGAAGGGATGAGAAAGCCAGCAT
TCCTGTCTGGAGAGCAGAAGAAAGCTATCGTGGACCTCCTCTTCAAGACGAACCGGAAAGTTACCGTGAA
ACAGCTCAAAGAAGACTATTTCAAAAAGATTGAATGTTTCGACTCTGTTGAAATCAGCGGAGTGGAGGAT
CGCTTCAACGCATCCCTGGGAACGTATCACGATCTCCTGAAAATCATTAAAGACAAGGACTTCCTGGACA
ATGAGGAGAACGAGGACATTCTTGAGGACATTGTCCTCACCCTTACGTTGTTTGAAGATAGGGAGATGAT
TGAAGAACGCTTGAAAACTTACGCTCATCTCTTCGACGACAAAGTCATGAAACAGCTCAAGAGGCGCCGA
TATACAGGATGGGGGCGGCTGTCAAGAAAACTGATCAATGGGATCCGAGACAAGCAGAGTGGAAAGACAA
TCCTGGATTTTCTTAAGTCCGATGGATTTGCCAACCGGAACTTCATGCAGTTGATCCATGATGACTCTCT
CACCTTTAAGGAGGACATCCAGAAAGCACAAGTTTCTGGCCAGGGGGACAGTCTTCACGAGCACATCGCT
AATCTTGCAGGTAGCCCAGCTATCAAAAAGGGAATACTGCAGACCGTTAAGGTCGTGGATGAACTCGTCA
AAGTAATGGGAAGGCATAAGCCCGAGAATATCGTTATCGAGATGGCCCGAGAGAACCAAACTACCCAGAA
GGGACAGAAGAACAGTAGGGAAAGGATGAAGAGGATTGAAGAGGGTATAAAAGAACTGGGGTCCCAAATC
CTTAAGGAACACCCAGTTGAAAACACCCAGCTTCAGAATGAGAAGCTCTACCTGTACTACCTGCAGAACG
GCAGGGACATGTACGTGGATCAGGAACTGGACATCAATCGGCTCTCCGACTACGACGTGGATGCCATCGT
GCCCCAGTCTTTTCTCAAAGATGATTCTATTGATAATAAAGTGTTGACAAGATCCGATAAAAATAGAGGG
AAGAGTGATAACGTCCCCTCAGAAGAAGTTGTCAAGAAAATGAAAAATTATTGGCGGCAGCTGCTGAACG
CCAAACTGATCACACAACGGAAGTTCGATAATCTGACTAAGGCTGAACGAGGTGGCCTGTCTGAGTTGGA
TAAAGCCGGCTTCATCAAAAGGCAGCTTGTTGAGACACGCCAGATCACCAAGCACGTGGCCCAAATTCTC
GATTCACGCATGAACACCAAGTACGATGAAAATGACAAACTGATTCGAGAGGTGAAAGTTATTACTCTGA
AGTCTAAGCTGGTCTCAGATTTCAGAAAGGACTTTCAGTTTTATAAGGTGAGAGAGATCAACAATTACCA
CCATGCGCATGATGCCTACCTGAATGCAGTGGTAGGCACTGCACTTATCAAAAAATATCCCAAGCTTGAA
TCTGAATTTGTTTACGGAGACTATAAAGTGTACGATGTTAGGAAAATGATCGCAAAGTCTGAGCAGGAAA
TAGGCAAGGCCACCGCTAAGTACTTCTTTTACAGCAATATTATGAATTTTTTCAAGACCGAGATTACACT
GGCCAATGGAGAGATTCGGAAGCGACCACTTATCGAAACAAACGGAGAAACAGGAGAAATCGTGTGGGAC
AAGGGTAGGGATTTCGCGACAGTCCGGAAGGTCCTGTCCATGCCGCAGGTGAACATCGTTAAAAAGACCG
AAGTACAGACCGGAGGCTTCTCCAAGGAAAGTATCCTCCCGAAAAGGAACAGCGACAAGCTGATCGCACG
CAAAAAAGATTGGGACCCCAAGAAATACGGCGGATTCGATTCTCCTACAGTCGCTTACAGTGTACTGGTT
GTGGCCAAAGTGGAGAAAGGGAAGTCTAAAAAACTCAAAAGCGTCAAGGAACTGCTGGGCATCACAATCA
TGGAGCGATCAAGCTTCGAAAAAAACCCCATCGACTTTCTCGAGGCGAAAGGATATAAAGAGGTCAAAAA
AGACCTCATCATTAAGCTTCCCAAGTACTCTCTCTTTGAGCTTGAAAACGGCCGGAAACGAATGCTCGCT
AGTGCGGGCGAGCTGCAGAAAGGTAACGAGCTGGCACTGCCCTCTAAATACGTTAATTTCTTGTATCTGG
CCAGCCACTATGAAAAGCTCAAAGGGTCTCCCGAAGATAATGAGCAGAAGCAGCTGTTCGTGGAACAACA
CAAACACTACCTTGATGAGATCATCGAGCAAATAAGCGAATTCTCCAAAAGAGTGATCCTCGCCGACGCT
AACCTCGATAAGGTGCTTTCTGCTTACAATAAGCACAGGGATAAGCCCATCAGGGAGCAGGCAGAAAACA
TTATCCACTTGTTTACTCTGACCAACTTGGGCGCGCCTGCAGCCTTCAAGTACTTCGACACCACCATAGA
CAGAAAGCGGTACACCTCTACAAAGGAGGTCCTGGACGCCACACTGATTCATCAGTCAATTACGGGGCTC
TATGAAACAAGAATCGACCTCTCTCAGCTCGGTGGAGACAGCAGGGCTGACCCCAAGAAGAAGAGGAAGG
TGGCTAGCGATGCTAAGTCACTGACTGCCTGGTCCCGGACACTGGTGACCTTCAAGGATGTGTTTGTGGA
CTTCACCAGGGAGGAGTGGAAGCTGCTGGACACTGCTCAGCAGATCCTGTACAGAAATGTGATGCTGGAG
AACTATAAGAACCTGGTTTCCTTGGGTTATCAGCTTACTAAGCCAGATGTGATCCTCCGGTTGGAGAAGG
GAGAAGAGCCCTGGCTGGTGGAGAGAGAAATTCACCAAGAGACCCATCCTGATTCAGAGACTGCATTTGA
AATCAAATCATCAGTTCCGAAAAAGAAACGCAAAGTTGCTAGCGAGGGCAGAGGAAGTCTTCTAACATGC
GGTGACGTGGAGGAGAATCCCGGCCCTGGTACCGTGAGCAAGGGCGAGGAGCTGTTCACCGGGGTGGTGC
CCATCCTGGTCGAGCTGGACGGCGACGTAAACGGCCACAAGTTCAGCGTGTCCGGCGAGGGCGAGGGCGA
TGCCACCTACGGCAAGCTGACCCTGAAGTTCATCTGCACCACCGGCAAGCTGCCCGTGCCCTGGCCCACC
CTCGTGACCACCCTGACCTACGGCGTGCAGTGCTTCAGCCGCTACCCCGACCACATGAAGCAGCACGACT
TCTTCAAGTCCGCCATGCCCGAAGGCTACGTCCAGGAGCGCACCATCTTCTTCAAGGACGACGGCAACTA
CAAGACCCGCGCCGAGGTGAAGTTCGAGGGCGACACCCTGGTGAACCGCATCGAGCTGAAGGGCATCGAC
TTCAAGGAGGACGGCAACATCCTGGGGCACAAGCTGGAGTACAACTACAACAGCCACAACGTCTATATCA
TGGCCGACAAGCAGAAGAACGGCATCAAGGTGAACTTCAAGATCCGCCACAACATCGAGGACGGCAGCGT
GCAGCTCGCCGACCACTACCAGCAGAACACCCCCATCGGCGACGGCCCCGTGCTGCTGCCCGACAACCAC
TACCTGAGCACCCAGTCCGCCCTGAGCAAAGACCCCAACGAGAAGCGCGATCACATGGTCCTGCTGGAGT
TCGTGACCGCCGCCGGGATCACTCTCGGCATGGACGAGCTGTACAAGACCGGTTGATAATAGATAACTTC
GTATAGCATACATTATACGAAGTTATGAATTCGATATCAAGCTTATCGATAATCAACCTCTGGATTACAA
AATTTGTGAAAGATTGACTGGTATTCTTAACTATGTTGCTCCTTTTACGCTATGTGGATACGCTGCTTTA
ATGCCTTTGTATCATGCTATTGCTTCCCGTATGGCTTTCATTTTCTCCTCCTTGTATAAATCCTGGTTGC
TGTCTCTTTATGAGGAGTTGTGGCCCGTTGTCAGGCAACGTGGCGTGGTGTGCACTGTGTTTGCTGACGC
AACCCCCACTGGTTGGGGCATTGCCACCACCTGTCAGCTCCTTTCCGGGACTTTCGCTTTCCCCCTCCCT
ATTGCCACGGCGGAACTCATCGCCGCCTGCCTTGCCCGCTGCTGGACAGGGGCTCGGCTGTTGGGCACTG
ACAATTCCGTGGTGTTGTCGGGGAAATCATCGTCCTTTCCTTGGCTGCTCGCCTGTGTTGCCACCTGGAT
TCTGCGCGGGACGTCCTTCTGCTACGTCCCTTCGGCCCTCAATCCAGCGGACCTTCCTTCCCGCGGCCTG
CTGCCGGCTCTGCGGCCTCTTCCGCGTCTTCGCCTTCGCCCTCAGACGAGTCGGATCTCCCTTTGGGCCG
CCTCCCCGCATCGATACCGTCGACCTCGAGACCTAGAAAAACATGGAGCAATCACAAGTAGCAATACAGC
AGCTACCAATGCTGATTGTGCCTGGCTAGAAGCACAAGAGGAGGAGGAGGTGGGTTTTCCAGTCACACCT
CAGGTACCTTTAAGACCAATGACTTACAAGGCAGCTGTAGATCTTAGCCACTTTTTAAAAGAAAAGGGGG
GACTGGAAGGGCTAATTCACTCCCAACGAAGACAAGATATCCTTGATCTGTGGATCTACCACACACAAGG
CTACTTCCCTGATTGGCAGAACTACACACCAGGGCCAGGGATCAGATATCCACTGACCTTTGGATGGTGC
TACAAGCTAGTACCAGTTGAGCAAGAGAAGGTAGAAGAAGCCAATGAAGGAGAGAACACCCGCTTGTTAC
ACCCTGTGAGCCTGCATGGGATGGATGACCCGGAGAGAGAAGTATTAGAGTGGAGGTTTGACAGCCGCCT
AGCATTTCATCACATGGCCCGAGAGCTGCATCCGGACTGTACTGGGTCTCTCTGGTTAGACCAGATCTGA
GCCTGGGAGCTCTCTGGCTAACTAGGGAACCCACTGCTTAAGCCTCAATAAAGCTTGCCTTGAGTGCTTC
AAGTAGTGTGTGCCCGTCTGTTGTGTGACTCTGGTAACTAGAGATCCCTCAGACCCTTTTAGTCAGTGTG
GAAAATCTCTAGCAGGGCCCGTTTAAACCCGCTGATCAGCCTCGACTGTGCCTTCTAGTTGCCAGCCATC
TGTTGTTTGCCCCTCCCCCGTGCCTTCCTTGACCCTGGAAGGTGCCACTCCCACTGTCCTTTCCTAATAA
AATGAGGAAATTGCATCGCATTGTCTGAGTAGGTGTCATTCTATTCTGGGGGGTGGGGTGGGGCAGGACA
GCAAGGGGGAGGATTGGGAAGACAATAGCAGGCATGCTGGGGATGCGGTGGGCTCTATGGCTTCTGAGGC
GGAAAGAACCAGCTGGGGCTCTAGGGGGTATCCCC
[124 nt withheld, positions 13266-13389]
C
[91 nt withheld, positions 13391-13481]
A
[49 nt withheld, positions 13483-13531]
CCTTTGACGTTGGAGTCCACGTTCTTT
[37 nt withheld, positions 13559-13595]
ACCCTATCTCGGTCTATTCTTTTGATTTATAAGGGATTTTGCCGATTTCGGCCTATTGGTTAAAAAATGA
GCTGATTTAACAAAAATTTAACGCGAATTAATTCTGTGGAATGTGTGTCAGTTAGGGTGTGGAAAGTCCC
CAGGCTCCCCAGCAGGCAGAAGTATGCAAAGCATGCATCTCAATTAGTCAGCAACCATAGTCCCGCCCCT
AACTCCGCCCATCCCGCCCCTAACTCCGCCCAGTTCCGCCCATTCTCCGCCCCATGGCTGACTAATTTTT
TTTATTTATGCAGAGGCCGAGGCCGCCTCTGCCTCTGAGCTATTCCAGAAGTAGTGAGGAGGCTTTTTTG
GAGGCCTAGGCTTTTGCAAAAAGCTCCCGGGAGCTTGTATATCCATTTTCGGATCTGATCAGCACGTGTT
GACAATTAATCATCGGCATAGTATATCGGCATAGTATAATACGACAAGGTGAGGAACTAAACCATGGCCA
AGTTGACCAGTGCCGTTCCGGTGCTCACCGCGCGCGACGTCGCCGGAGCGGTCGAGTTCTGGACCGACCG
GCTCGGGTTCTCCCGGGACTTCGTGGAGGACGACTTCGCCGGTGTGGTCCGGGACGACGTGACCCTGTTC
ATCAGCGCGGTCCAGGACCAGGTGGTGCCGGACAACACCCTGGCCTGGGTGTGGGTGCGCGGCCTGGACG
AGCTGTACGCCGAGTGGTCGGAGGTCGTGTCCACGAACTTCCGGGACGCCTCCGGGCCGGCCATGACCGA
GATCGGCGAGCAGCCGTGGGGGCGGGAGTTCGCCCTGCGCGACCCGGCCGGCAACTGCGTGCACTTCGTG
GCCGAGGAGCAGGACTGACACGTGCTACGAGATTTCGATTCCACCGCCGCCTTCTATGAAAGGTTGGGCT
TCGGAATCGTTTTCCGGGACGCCGGCTGGATGATCCTCCAGCGCGGGGATCTCATGCTGGAGTTCTTCGC
CCACCCCAACTTGTTTATTGCAGCTTATAATGGTTACAAATAAAGCAATAGCATCACAAATTTCACAAAT
AAAGCATTTTTTTCACTGCATTCTAGTTGTGGTTTGTCCAAACTCATCAATGTATCTTATCATGTCTGTA
TACCGTCGACCTCTAGCTAGAGCTTGGCGTAATCATGGTCATAGCTGTTTCCTGTGTGAAATTGTTATCC
GCTCACAATTCCACACAACATACGAGCCGGAAGCATAAAGTGTAAAGCCTGGGGTGCCTAATGAGTGAGC
TAACTCACATTAATTGCGTTGCGCTCACTGCCCGCTTTCCAGTCGGGAAACCTGTCGTG
Features (pLannotate 1.2.2; 38 found; start..end, strand, type, name):
    241..829     -  rep_origin     ori: high-copy-number ColE1/pMB1/pBR322/pUC origin of replication
   1000..1860    -  CDS            AmpR: β-lactamase; bla; confers resistance to ampicillin, carbenicillin, and related antibiotics
   1861..1965    -  promoter       AmpR promoter: bla
   2024..2076    -  misc_feature   bom (fragment): basis of mobility region from pBR322
   2231..2610    +  enhancer       CMV enhancer: human cytomegalovirus immediate early enhancer
   2611..2810    +  promoter       CMV promoter: human cytomegalovirus (CMV) immediate early promoter
   2828..3008    +  LTR            5' LTR (truncated): truncated 5' long terminal repeat (LTR) from HIV-1
   3055..3180    +  misc_feature   HIV-1 Ψ: packaging signal of human immunodeficiency virus type 1
   3164..3527    +  CDS            HIV-1 gag (fragment): gag protein from human immunodeficiency virus 1; gag
   3673..3906    +  misc_feature   RRE: The Rev response element (RRE) of HIV-1 allows for Rev-dependent mRNA export from the nucleus to the cytoplasm.
   4283..4383    +  CDS            Rev (fragment): human immunodeficiency virus 1 (HIV-1) Rev protein; rev; enhances nuclear export of unspliced and incompletely spliced viral mRNAs
   4433..4550    +  misc_feature   cPPT/CTS: central polypurine tract and central termination sequence of HIV-1
   4594..4627    +  protein_bind   loxP: Cre-mediated recombination occurs in the 8-bp core sequence (GCATACAT). Cre recombinase
   4638..4713    -  misc_RNA       gRNA scaffold: guide RNA scaffold for the Streptococcus pyogenes CRISPR/Cas9 system
   4742..4982    -  promoter       U6 promoter: RNA polymerase III promoter for human U6 snRNA
   5015..6226    +  promoter       UbC promoter: human ubiquitin C promoter
   6237..6255    -  misc_feature   MCS (fragment): pUC18/19 multiple cloning site
   6264..6329    +  CDS            3xFLAG: three tandem FLAG® epitope tags, followed by an enterokinase cleavage site
   6366..10469   +  CDS            Cas9: Cas9 (Csn1) endonuclease from the Streptococcus pyogenes Type II CRISPR/Cas system generates RNA-guided double strand breaks in DNA
  10536..10730   +  CDS            KRAB: Krüppel-associated box (KRAB) transcriptional repression domain from the human zinc finger protein ZNF10 (Margolin et al., 1994)
  10884..11597   +  CDS            EGFP: EGFP is a basic (constitutively fluorescent) green fluorescent protein published in 1996, derived from Aequorea victoria. It is reported to be a rapidly-maturing weak dimer with moderate acid sensitivity.
  11613..11646   +  protein_bind   loxP: Cre-mediated recombination occurs in the 8-bp core sequence (GCATACAT). Cre recombinase
  11647..11671   +  misc_feature   MCS (fragment): pBluescript multiple cloning site
  11671..12259   +  misc_feature   WPRE: woodchuck hepatitis virus posttranscriptional regulatory element
  12196..12777   +  CDS            nef (fragment): NEF_HV1H2 - Experimental evidence at protein level: Swiss-Prot protein existence level 1. Extracellular Nef protein targets CD4(+) T-lymphocytes for apoptosis by interacting with CXCR4 surface receptors. From Human immunodeficiency virus type 1 group M subtype B (isolate HXB2) (HIV-1).
  12784..12964   +  LTR            5' LTR (truncated): truncated 5' long terminal repeat (LTR) from HIV-1
  12996..13220   +  polyA_signal   bGH poly(A) signal: bovine growth hormone polyadenylation signal
  13224..13245   +  promoter       SV40 promoter (fragment): SV40 enhancer and early promoter
  13266..13694   +  rep_origin     f1 ori (sequence partly withheld): f1 bacteriophage origin of replication; arrow indicates direction of (+) strand synthesis
  13747..13957   +  promoter       SV40 promoter: SV40 early promoter
  14013..14060   +  promoter       EM7 promoter: synthetic bacterial promoter&nbsp
  14079..14453   +  CDS            BleoR: antibiotic-binding protein; Sh ble from Streptoalloteichus hindustanus; confers resistance to bleomycin, phleomycin, and Zeocin™
  14463..14588   +  CDS            ble (fragment): BLE_KLEPN - Experimental evidence at protein level: Swiss-Prot protein existence level 1. Binding protein with a strong affinity to the bleomycin family of antibiotics. Binds to CL990; an antimitotic-antibiotic compound. From Klebsiella pneumoniae.
  14583..14704   +  polyA_signal   SV40 poly(A) signal: SV40 polyadenylation signal
  14775..14797   -  protein_bind   lac operator (fragment): The lac repressor binds to the lac operator to inhibit transcription in E. coli. This inhibition can be relieved by adding lactose or isopropyl-β-D-thiogalactopyranoside (IPTG). lac repressor encoded by lacI
  14801..14831   -  promoter       lac promoter: promoter for the E. coli lac operon
  14846..14867   -  protein_bind   CAP binding site: CAP binding activates transcription in the presence of cAMP. E. coli catabolite activator protein
  14880..58      -  CDS            lacI (fragment) (across the origin): lac repressor; lacI; The lac repressor binds to the lac operator to inhibit transcription in E. coli. This inhibition can be relieved by adding lactose or isopropyl-β-D-thiogalactopyranoside (IPTG).
