[The description below was written by a language model from this plasmid's Addgene catalogue record and pLannotate feature annotations shown in this document.]
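Description:
pLV hU6-sgKRAS hUbC-dCas9-KRAB-T2a-GFP1 is an all-in-one lentiviral CRISPR interference vector built to knock down the murine Kras gene by directing a transcriptional repressor to its promoter region. It derives from the pLV hU6-sgRNA hUbC-dCas9-KRAB-T2a-GFP backbone, with the Kras-targeting spacer cloned into the BsmBI site. In bacteria it replicates from a high-copy ColE1/pUC-type origin under ampicillin selection. An f1 origin is also present, along with an SV40/EM7-driven bleomycin/Zeocin resistance cassette that lies outside the viral transfer region. The catalogue lists a total size of about 15.0 kb, while the sequenced record behind the feature table is slightly shorter, at about 14.9 kb.

The transfer cassette has a CMV enhancer/promoter fused to a truncated HIV-1 5' LTR, which drives genomic RNA production in packaging cells. This is followed by the Ψ packaging signal, RRE, cPPT/CTS, a WPRE and a downstream truncated LTR with a bGH polyadenylation signal. Between these elements, a human U6 promoter in reverse orientation transcribes the sgRNA with the S. pyogenes scaffold. The human ubiquitin C promoter drives a 3xFLAG-tagged Cas9 fused to the ZNF10 KRAB repression domain. The annotation tool labels this ORF simply as Cas9, but the construct name identifies it as nuclease-dead dCas9. EGFP follows, and according to the name it is linked through a T2A peptide, so transduced cells can be identified by fluorescence. Two loxP sites flank the sgRNA and dCas9-KRAB-GFP units, which would in principle allow Cre-mediated excision. The guide recruits dCas9-KRAB to the Kras promoter to silence transcription without cutting the DNA. The associated publication concerns myeloid leukemia and leukemia-initiating stem cells.
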