Addgene plasmid #184556: pLV hU6-sgKRAS hUbC-dCas9-KRAB-T2a-GFP1
Purpose: Knockdown of murine KRAS gene by targeting the promoter region via CRISPRi system
Depositing lab: Sandeep Prabhu. Depositing organization: Pennsylvania State University. Publication: Activation of GPR44 decreases severity of myeloid leukemia via specific targeting of leukemia initiating stem cells. Qian F, Nettleford SK, Zhou J, Arner BE, Hall MA, Sharma A, Annageldiyev C, Rossi RM, Tukaramrao DB, Sarkar D, Hegde S, Gandhi UH, Finch ER, Goodfield L, Quickel MD, Claxton DF, Paulson RF, Prabhu KS. Cell Rep. 2023 Jul 25;42(7):112794. doi: 10.1016/j.celrep.2023.112794. Epub 2023 Jul 18. PubMed 37459233.
Backbone
  Vector backbone: pLV hU6-sgRNA hUbC-dCas9-KRAB-T2a-GFP
  Backbone manufacturer: addgene
  Backbone size w/o insert (bp): 14981
  Total vector size (bp): 15001
  Modifications to backbone: KRAS sgRNA is inserted into the position of BsmBI
  Vector type: Bacterial Expression, Mouse Targeting, Lentiviral, CRISPR
Growth in bacteria
  Bacterial resistance: Ampicillin, 100 μg/mL
  Growth temperature: 37°C
  Growth strain: NEB Stable
  Copy number: High Copy
Gene/Insert
  Gene/Insert name: Kirsten rat sarcoma virus (alt name: KRAS)
  gRNA/shRNA sequence: CGGCTGAGGCGGCAGCGCTG
  Species: M. musculus (mouse)
  Entrez Gene: Kras (a.k.a. K-Ras, K-Ras 2, K-ras, Ki-ras, Kras-2, Kras2, c-K-ras, c-Ki-ras, p21B, ras)
  Tag / fusion protein: Flag (N terminal on insert)
Terms and licenses: Academic/Nonprofit Terms; Industry Terms: Not Available to Industry
How to cite: pLV hU6-sgKRAS hUbC-dCas9-KRAB-T2a-GFP1 was a gift from Sandeep Prabhu (Addgene plasmid # 184556 ; http://n2t.net/addgene:184556 ; RRID:Addgene_184556)
